Addgene plasmid #118358: Gal4-HSF4b WT
Purpose: This plasmid expresses amino-acids 200-493 of hHSF4b WT fused to the GAL-4 DNA binding domain.
Depositing lab: Lea Sistonen. Depositing organization: Abo Akademi University. Publication: PDSM, a motif for phosphorylation-dependent SUMO modification. Hietakangas V, Anckar J, Blomster HA, Fujimoto M, Palvimo JJ, Nakai A, Sistonen L. Proc Natl Acad Sci U S A. 2006 Jan 3;103(1):45-50. doi: 10.1073/pnas.0503698102. Epub 2005 Dec 21. PubMed 16371476.
Backbone
  Vector backbone: pSG424
  Backbone manufacturer: Sadowski and Ptashne
  Backbone size w/o insert (bp): 3396
  Vector type: Mammalian Expression
Growth in bacteria
  Bacterial resistance: Ampicillin, 100 μg/mL
  Growth temperature: 37°C
  Growth strain: DH5alpha
  Copy number: High Copy
Gene/Insert
  Gene/Insert name: hHSF4b
  Species: H. sapiens (human)
  Mutation: WT
  Entrez Gene: HSF4 (a.k.a. CTM, CTRCT5)
  Cloning method: Restriction Enzyme; 5′ cloning site EcoRI (unknown if destroyed); 3′ cloning site XbaI (unknown if destroyed)
Terms and licenses: Academic/Nonprofit Terms; Industry Terms: Not Available to Industry
Depositor comments: Transcript Variant: This variant (2) uses two alternate in-frame splice sites in the 3' coding region, compared to variant 1, resulting in a longer protein (isoform b). This variant, alternatively referred to as HSF4b, functions as a transcriptional activator of the constitutive expression of heat shock genes.
How to cite: Gal4-HSF4b WT was a gift from Lea Sistonen (Addgene plasmid # 118358 ; http://n2t.net/addgene:118358 ; RRID:Addgene_118358)
