[The description below was written by a language model from this plasmid's Addgene catalogue record and pLannotate feature annotations shown in this document.]
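Description:
Gal4-HSF4b WT is a mammalian expression plasmid built on the pSG424 backbone, a vector designed for making fusions to the DNA-binding domain of the yeast GAL4 transcriptional activator. The sequenced construct is about 4.2 kb. It is propagated in E. coli from a high-copy ColE1/pUC-type origin and selected with ampicillin through the β-lactamase gene and its native promoter. Annotated fragments of the tetracycline resistance gene and the pBR322 bom region are backbone remnants rather than functional elements.

The expression unit is driven by the SV40 enhancer and early promoter, which on the circular map sits immediately upstream of the GAL4 DNA-binding domain coding sequence. Fused downstream is a fragment of human HSF4 corresponding to amino acids 200-493 of the wild-type HSF4b isoform, cloned between EcoRI and XbaI sites. According to the depositor, HSF4b arises from a transcript variant that uses alternate in-frame splice sites to give a longer protein acting as a transcriptional activator of constitutive heat shock gene expression. The cassette ends with SV40-derived sequence, including a short piece of the large T antigen coding region and the SV40 polyadenylation signal, which provides 3′ end processing.

Because the HSF4b portion is tethered to DNA through GAL4, such a fusion is typically co-transfected with a reporter carrying GAL4 binding sites, so that the transcriptional activity of the HSF4b region can be measured independently of its own DNA-binding function. The associated publication concerns a motif for phosphorylation-dependent SUMO modification, so this wild-type version would be a natural reference for comparison with mutant forms, although the record does not describe specific assays or reporters.
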