Features (pLannotate 1.2.2; 10 found; start..end, strand, type, name):
      1..441     +  CDS            GAL4 DNA binding domain: DNA binding domain of the GAL4 transcriptional activator; Saccharomyces cerevisiae GAL4 (truncated)
    451..1332    +  CDS            HSF4 (fragment): HSF4_HUMAN - Experimental evidence at protein level: Swiss-Prot protein existence level 1. [Isoform HSF4B]: Transcriptional activator. From Homo sapiens (Human).
   1358..1443    +  CDS            large T antigen (fragment): large T antigen from SV40 (simian virus 40)
   1466..1600    +  polyA_signal   SV40 poly(A) signal: SV40 polyadenylation signal
   1601..1880    +  CDS            TcR (fragment): tetracycline efflux protein; tet; confers resistance to tetracycline
   1880..1932    +  misc_feature   bom (fragment): basis of mobility region from pBR322
   2118..2706    -  rep_origin     ori: high-copy-number ColE1/pMB1/pBR322/pUC origin of replication
   2877..3737    -  CDS            AmpR: β-lactamase; bla; confers resistance to ampicillin, carbenicillin, and related antibiotics
   3738..3842    -  promoter       AmpR promoter: bla
   3874..4207    +  promoter       SV40 promoter: SV40 enhancer and early promoter
>Addgene plasmid #118358 | Gal4-HSF4b WT | addgene full sequence | sequence record 227554 | Addgene NGS Result
ATGAAGCTACTGTCTTCTATCGAACAAGCATGCGATATTTGCCGACTTAAAAAGCTCAAGTGCTCCAAAG
AAAAACCGAAGTGCGCCAAGTGTCTGAAGAACAACTGGGAGTGTCGCTACTCTCCCAAAACCAAAAGGTC
TCCGCTGACTAGGGCACATCTGACAGAAGTGGAATCAAGGCTAGAAAGACTGGAACAGCTATTTCTACTG
ATTTTTCCTCGAGAAGACCTTGACATGATTTTGAAAATGGATTCTTTACAGGATATAAAAGCATTGTTAA
CAGGATTATTTGTACAAGATAATGTGAATAAAGATGCCGTCACAGATAGATTGGCTTCAGTGGAGACTGA
TATGCCTCTAACATTGAGACAGCATAGAATAAGTGCGACATCATCATCGGAAGAGAGTAGTAACAAAGGT
CAAAGACAGTTGACTGTATCGCCGGAATTCGGGCCGAGCAATGCAGGAGGCAAGAGAAAGCTGTCCCTGA
TGCTGGATGAGGGGAGCTCATGCCCAACACCTGCCAAGTTCAACACCTGCCCTCTACCTGGTGCCCTTCT
GCAGGACCCCTACTTCATCCAGTCGCCTCTCCCAGAGACAAATTTGGGCCTTAGCCCTCACAGGGCCAGG
GGCCCCATCATCTCTGACATCCCAGAAGACTCTCCATCCCCTGAGGGGACCAGGCTTTCTCCCTCCAGTG
ATGGCAGGAGGGAGAAGGGCCTGGCACTGCTCAAAGAAGAGCCGGCCAGTCCAGGGGGGGATGGCGAGGC
CGGGCTGGCCCTGGCCCCAAACGAGTGTGACTTCTGCGTGACAGCCCCCCCGCCACTGCCTGTGGCTGTG
GTGCAGGCCATCCTGGAAGGGAAAGGGAGCTTCAGCCCCGAGGGGCCCAGGAATGCCCAACAGCCTGAAC
CAGGGGATCCCAGGGAGATACCTGACAGGGGGCCTCTGGGCCTGGAAAGCGGAGACAGGAGCCCAGAGAG
TCTGCTGCCTCCGATGCTGCTTCAGCCCCCTCAAGAAAGTGTGGAACCTGCAGGGCCTCTAGATGTGCTG
GGCCCCAGTCTCCAAGGGCGAGAATGGACCCTGATGGACTTGGACATGGAGCTGTCCTTGATGCAGCCCT
TGGTTCCAGAGCGGGGTGAGCCTGAGCTGGCGGTCAAGGGGTTAAATTCTCCAAGCCCAGGGAAGGACCC
CACGCTCGGGGCCCCACTCCTGCTGGATGTCCAGGCGGCCTTGGGAGGCCCAGCCCTGGGCCTGCCTGGG
GCTTTAACCATTTATAGCACTCCTGAGAGCCGGACTGCCTCCTACTTGGGCCCGGAAGCCAGTCCCTCCC
CCTAAGAATTCGAGCTCTAGATAAGTAATGATCATAATCAGCCATATCACATCTGTAGAGGTTTTACTTG
CTTTAAAAAACCTCCCACACCTCCCCCTGAACCTGAAACATAAAATGAATGCAATTGTTGTTGTTAACTT
GTTTATTGCAGCTTATAATGGTTACAAATAAAGCAATAGCATCACAAATTTCACAAATAAAGCATTTTTT
TCACTGCATTCTAGTTGTGGTTTGTCCAAACTCATCAATGTATCTTATCATGTCTGGATCGATCCTCTAC
GCCGGACGCATCGTGGCCGGCATCACCGGCGCCACAGGTGCGGTTGCTGGCGCCTATATCGCCGACATCA
CCGATGGGGAAGATCGGGCTCGCCACTTCGGGCTCATGAGCGCTTGTTTCGGCGTGGGTATGGTGGCAGG
CCCCGTGGCCGGGGGACTGTTGGGCGCCATCTCCTTGCATGCACCATTCCTTGCGGCGGCGGTGCTCAAC
GGCCTCAACCTACTACTGGGCTGCTTCCTAATGCAGGAGTCGCATAAGGGAGAGCGTCGATATGCGGTGT
GAAATACCGCACAGATGCGTAAGGAGAAAATACCGCATCAGGCGCTCTTCCGCTTCCTCGCTCACTGACT
CGCTGCGCTCGGTCGTTCGGCTGCGGCGAGCGGTATCAGCTCACTCAAAGGCGGTAATACGGTTATCCAC
AGAATCAGGGGATAACGCAGGAAAGAACATGTGAGCAAAAGGCCAGCAAAAGGCCAGGAACCGTAAAAAG
GCCGCGTTGCTGGCGTTTTTCCATAGGCTCCGCCCCCCTGACGAGCATCACAAAAATCGACGCTCAAGTC
AGAGGTGGCGAAACCCGACAGGACTATAAAGATACCAGGCGTTTCCCCCTGGAAGCTCCCTCGTGCGCTC
TCCTGTTCCGACCCTGCCGCTTACCGGATACCTGTCCGCCTTTCTCCCTTCGGGAAGCGTGGCGCTTTCT
CATAGCTCACGCTGTAGGTATCTCAGTTCGGTGTAGGTCGTTCGCTCCAAGCTGGGCTGTGTGCACGAAC
CCCCCGTTCAGCCCGACCGCTGCGCCTTATCCGGTAACTATCGTCTTGAGTCCAACCCGGTAAGACACGA
CTTATCGCCACTGGCAGCAGCCACTGGTAACAGGATTAGCAGAGCGAGGTATGTAGGCGGTGCTACAGAG
TTCTTGAAGTGGTGGCCTAACTACGGCTACACTAGAAGGACAGTATTTGGTATCTGCGCTCTGCTGAAGC
CAGTTACCTTCGGAAAAAGAGTTGGTAGCTCTTGATCCGGCAAACAAACCACCGCTGGTAGCGGTGGTTT
TTTTGTTTGCAAGCAGCAGATTACGCGCAGAAAAAAAGGATCTCAAGAAGATCCTTTGATCTTTTCTACG
GGGTCTGACGCTCAGTGGAACGAAAACTCACGTTAAGGGATTTTGGTCATGAGATTATCAAAAAGGATCT
TCACCTAGATCCTTTTAAATTAAAAATGAAGTTTTAAATCAATCTAAAGTATATATGAGTAAACTTGGTC
TGACAGTTACCAATGCTTAATCAGTGAGGCACCTATCTCAGCGATCTGTCTATTTCGTTCATCCATAGTT
GCCTGACTCCCCGTCGTGTAGATAACTACGATACGGGAGGGCTTACCATCTGGCCCCAGTGCTGCAATGA
TACCGCGAGACCCACGCTCACCGGCTCCAGATTTATCAGCAATAAACCAGCCAGCCGGAAGGGCCGAGCG
CAGAAGTGGTCCTGCAACTTTATCCGCCTCCATCCAGTCTATTAATTGTTGCCGGGAAGCTAGAGTAAGT
AGTTCGCCAGTTAATAGTTTGCGCAACGTTGTTGCCATTGCTGCAGGCATCGTGGTGTCACGCTCGTCGT
TTGGTATGGCTTCATTCAGCTCCGGTTCCCAACGATCAAGGCGAGTTACATGATCCCCCATGTTGTGCAA
AAAAGCGGTTAGCTCCTTCGGTCCTCCGATCGTTGTCAGAAGTAAGTTGGCCGCAGTGTTATCACTCATG
GTTATGGCAGCACTGCATAATTCTCTTACTGTCATGCCATCCGTAAGATGCTTTTCTGTGACTGGTGAGT
ACTCAACCAAGTCATTCTGAGAATAGTGTATGCGGCGACCGAGTTGCTCTTGCCCGGCGTCAACACGGGA
TAATACCGCGCCACATAGCAGAACTTTAAAAGTGCTCATCATTGGAAAACGTTCTTCGGGGCGAAAACTC
TCAAGGATCTTACCGCTGTTGAGATCCAGTTCGATGTAACCCACTCGTGCACCCAACTGATCTTCAGCAT
CTTTTACTTTCACCAGCGTTTCTGGGTGAGCAAAAACAGGAAGGCAAAATGCCGCAAAAAAGGGAATAAG
GGCGACACGGAAATGTTGAATACTCATACTCTTCCTTTTTCAATATTATTGAAGCATTTATCAGGGTTAT
TGTCTCATGAGCGGATACATATTTGAATGTATTTAGAAAAATAAACAAATAGGGGTTCCGCGCACATTTC
CCCGAAAAGTGCCACCTGACCTTCTGAGGCGGAAAGAACCAGCTGTGGAATGTGTGTCAGTTAGGGTGTG
GAAAGTCCCCAGGCTCCCCAGCAGGCAGAAGTATGCAAAGCATGCATCTCAATTAGTCAGCAAGGAAAGT
CCCCAGGCTCCCCAGCAGGCAGAAGTATGCAAAGCATGCATCTCAATTAGTCAGCAACCATAGTCCCGCC
CCTAACTCCGCCCATCCCGCCCCTAACTCCGCCCAGTTCCGCCCATTCTCCGCCCCATGGCTGACTAATT
TTTTTTATTTATGCAGAGGCCGAGGCCGCCTCGGCCTCTGAGCTATTCCAGAAGTAGTGAAGAGGCTTTT
TTGGAGGAGATCTAAGCTTGAAGCAAGCCTCCTGAAAG
